>Addgene plasmid #205441 | pC1.530 | addgene full sequence | sequence record 408759 | Addgene NGS Result
TCTGTGAAGACAATGCCGAATTCGGATCCGGAGTGACCATCTCATCTGTAACATCATTGGCAACGCTACC
TTTGCCATGTTTCAGAAACAACTCTGGCGCATCGGGCTTCCCATACAATCGATAGATTGTCGCACCTGAT
TGCCCGACATTATCGCGAGCCCATTTATACCCATATAAATCAGCATCCATGTTGGAATTTAATCGCGGCC
TGGAGCAAGACGTTTCCCGTTGAATATGGCTCATAACACCCCTTGTATTACTGTTTATGTAAGCAGACAG
TTTTATTGTTCATGATGATATATTTTTATCTTGTGCAATGTAACATCAGAGATTTTGAGACACAACGTGG
CTTTGTTGAATAAATCGAACTTTTGCTGAGTTGAAGGATCAGCTCGAGTTACCAATGCTTAATCAGTGAG
GCACCTATCTCAGCGATCTGTCTATTTCGTTCATCCATAGTTGCCTGACTCCCCGTCGTGTAGATAACTA
CGATACGGGAGGGCTTACCATCTGGCCCCAGTGCTGCAATGATAATGTTGACAGCTAGCTCAGTCCTAGG
TATAATGCTAGCAGCTGATTTAGGCAAAAACGGAATTTCTACTGTTGTAGATTTAATAAATATAGTTTAA
GTAAAACGAATTTCTACTGTTGTAGATCTCGGTACCAAATTCCAGAAAAGAGGCCTCCCGAAAGGGGGGC
CTTTTTTCGTTTTGGTCCAGGTGGTCGCTTTCAGGGGTACCGAGCTCGAATTGGCCGCGGCGTTGTGACA
ATTTACCGAACAACTCCGCGGCCGGGAAGCCGATCTCGGCTTGAACGAATTGTTAGGTGGCGGTACTTGG
GTCGATATCAAAGTGCATCACTTCTTCCCGTATGCCCAACTTTGTATAGAGAGCCACTGCGGGATCGTCA
CCGTAATCTGCTTGCACGTAGATCACATAAGCACCAAGCGCGTTGGCCTCATGCTTGAGGAGATTGATGA
GCGCGGTGGCAATGCCCTGCCTCCGGTGCTCGCCGGAGACTGCGAGATCATAGATATAGATCTCACTACG
CGGCTGCTCAAACTTGGGCAGAACGTAAGCCGCGAGAGCGCCAACAACCGCTTCTTGGTCGAAGGCAGCA
AGCGCGATGAATGTCTTACTACGGAGCAAGTTCCCGAGGTAATCGGAGTCCGGCTGATGTTGGGAGTAGG
TGGCTACGTCTCCGAACTCACGACCGAAAAGATCAAGAGCAGCCCGCATGGATTTGACTTGGTCAGGGCC
GAGCCTACATGTGCGAATGATGCCCATACTTGAGCCACCTAACTTTGTTTTAGGGCGACTGCCCTGCTGC
GTAACATCGTTGCTGCTCCATAACATCAAACATCGACCCACGGCGTAACGCGCTTGCTGCTTGGATGCCC
GAGGCATAGACTGTACAAAAAAACAGTCATAACAAGCCATGAAAACCGCCACTGCGCCGTTACCACCGCT
GCGTTCGGTCAAGGTTCTGGACCAGTTGCGTGAGCGCATACGCTACTTGCATTACAGTTTACGAACCGAA
CAGGCTTATGTCAAGCTTTACTGGAGTTATTAACACTGTGTACCCGGACAAACACCATTAATCAGCAGGA
AGGTAAATTCTTCAATATCCTGTTCAACGGTCAACTGTTCGGTCAGCAGGCGATACCAACAAAAACCAAA
AATCATATCCAGCAGCAGTTCACGATTGATATCTTTCGGCAGTTCACCATTGCTAATGGCATCTTCAACC
AGTTTTTTCGGTATCTCACGACGACGTTCCATAAACTGATCTTTCAGTTGGGTCAGGGTTACAGGGTCCA
ACTGTGCTTCTGCAATAACACAACGAAATGCTTCACCACAAATGGTTTCACGCCAAACTTTCCACAGATT
ATGCAGCAGAAAATCCAGATCGGCTTTAAAGCTACCCAAATCCGGAAATTTACGTACCTGTTCGATTTCA
TTTTCATACACTTCGGCAATCAGTGCTGCTTTGTTGGTCCACCAACGATAAATGGTCGGTTTGCCTGCAC
CGGCGCGACGTGCCACGCTTTCAATGCTCGCTGCAATTGTCTTCTGCACGAAGTGGTTTAAACTATCAGT
GTTTGACAGGATATATTGGCGGGTAAACCTAAGAGAAAAGAGCGTTTATTAGAATAATCGGATATTTAAA
AGGGCGTGAAAAGGTTTATCCGTTCGTCCATTTGTATGTGCATGCCAACCACAGGGTTCCCCAGATCAGG
CGCTGGCTGCTGAACCCCCAGCCGGAACTGACCCCACAAGGCCCTAGCGTTTGCAATGCACCAGGTCATC
ATTGACCCAGGCGTGTTCCACCAGGCCGCTGCCTCGCAACTCTTCGCAGGCTTCGCCGACCTGCTCGCGC
CACTTCTTCACGCGGGTGGAATCCGATCCGCACATGAGGCGGAAGGTTTCCAGCTTGAGCGGGTACGGCT
CCCGGTGCGAGCTGAAATAGTCGAACATCCGTCGGGCCGTCGGCGACAGCTTGCGGTACTTCTCCCATAT
GAATTTCGTGTAGTGGTCGCCAGCAAACAGCACGACGATTTCCTCGTCGATCAGGACCTGGCAACGGGAC
GTTTTCTTGCCACGGTCCAGGACGCGGAAGCGGTGCAGCAGCGACACCGATTCCAGGTGCCCAACGCGGT
CGGACGTGAAGCCCATCGCCGTCGCCTGTAGGCGCGACAGGCATTCCTCGGCCTTCGTGTAATACCGGCC
ATTGATCGACCAGCCCAGGTCCTGGCAAAGCTCGTAGAACGTGAAGGTGATCGGCTCGCCGATAGGGGTG
CGCTTCGCGTACTCCAACACCTGCTGCCACACCAGTTCGTCATCGTCGGCCCGCAGCTCGACGCCGGTGT
AGGTGATCTTCACGTCCTTGTTGACGTGGAAAATGACCTTGTTTTGCAGCGCCTCGCGCGGGATTTTCTT
GTTGCGCGTGGTGAACAGGGCAGAGCGGGCCGTGTCGTTTGGCATCGCTCGCATCGTGTCCGGCCACGGC
GCAATATCGAACAAGGAAAGCTGCATTTCCTTGATCTGCTGCTTCGTGTGTTTCAGCAACGCGGCCTGCT
TGGCCTCGCTGACCTGTTTTGCCAGGTCCTCGCCGGCGGTTTTTCGCTTCTTGGTCGTCATAGTTCCTCG
CGTGTCGATGGTCATCGACTTCGCCAAACCTGCCGCCTCCTGTTCAAGACGACGCGAACGCTCCACGGCG
GCCGATGGCGCGGGCAGGGCAGGGGGAGCCAGTTGCACGCTGTCGCGCTCGATCTTGGCCGTAGCTTGCT
GGACCATCGAGCCGACGGACTGGAAGGTTTCGCGGGGCGCACGCATGACGGTGCGGCTTGCGATGGTTTC
GGCATCCTCGGCGGAAAACCCCGCGTCGATCAGTTCTTGCCTGTATGCCTTCCGGTCAAACGTCCGATTC
ATTCACCCTCCTTGCGGGATTGCCCCGACTCACGCCGGGGCAATGTGCCCTTATTCCTGATTTGACCCGC
CTGGTGCCTTGGTGTCCAGATAATCCACCTTATCGGCAATGAAGTCGGTCCCGTAGACCGTCTGGCCGTC
CTTCTCGTACTTGGTATTCCGAATCTTGCCCTGCACGAATACCAGCGACCCCTTGCCCAAATACTTGCCG
TGGGCCTCGGCCTGAGAGCCAAAACACTTGATGCGGAAGAAGTCGGTGCGCTCCTGCTTGTCGCCGGCAT
CGTTGCGCCACATCTAGGATCTGCCAGGAACCGTAAAAAGGCCGCGTTGCTGGCGTTTTTCCATAGGCTC
CGCCCCCCTGACGAGCATCACAAAAATCGACGCTCAAGTCAGAGGTGGCGAAACCCGACAGGACTATAAA
GATACCAGGCGTTTCCCCCTGGAAGCTCCCTCGTGCGCTCTCCTGTTCCGACCCTGCCGCTTACCGGATA
CCTGTCCGCCTTTCTCCCTTCGGGAAGCGTGGCGCTTTCTCATAGCTCACGCTGTAGGTATCTCAGTTCG
GTGTAGGTCGTTCGCTCCAAGCTGGGCTGTGTGCACGAACCCCCCGTTCAGCCCGACCGCTGCGCCTTAT
CCGGTAACTATCGTCTTGAGTCCAACCCGGTAAGACACGACTTATCGCCACTGGCAGCAGCCACTGGTAA
CAGGATTAGCAGAGCGAGGTATGTAGGCGGTGCTACAGAGTTCTTGAAGTGGTGGCCTAACTACGGCTAC
ACTAGAAGAACAGTATTTGGTATCTGCGCTCTGCTGAAGCCAGTTACCTTCGGAAAAAGAGTTGGTAGCT
CTTGATCCGGCAAACAAACCACCGCTGGTAGCGGTGGTTTTTTTGTTTGCAAGCAGCAGATTACGCGCAG
AAAAAAAGGATCTCAAGAAGATCCTTTGATCTTTTCTACGGGGTCTGACGCTCAGTGGAACGAAAACTCA
CGTTAAGGGATTTTGGTCATGAGATTATCAAAAAGGATCTTCACCTAGATCCTTTTAAATTAAAAATGAA
GTTTTAAATCAATCTAAAGTATATATGAGTAAACTTGGTCTGACAGTTACCAATGCTTAATCAGTGAGGC
ACCTATCTCAGCGATCTGTCTATTTCGTTCATCCATAGTTGCCTGACTCCCCGTCGTGTAGATAACTACG
ATACGGGAGGGCTTACCATCTGGCCCCAGTGCTGCAATGATACCGCGAGAACCACGCTCACCGGCTCCAG
ATTTATCAGCAATAAACCAGCCAGCCGGAAGGGCCGAGCGCAGAAGTGGTCCTGCAACTTTATCCGCCTC
CATCCAGTCTATTAATTGTTGCCGGGAAGCTAGAGTAAGTAGTTCGCCAGTTAATAGTTTGCGCAACGTT
GTTGCCATTGCTACAGGCATCGTGGTGTCACGCTCGTCGTTTGGTATGGCTTCATTCAGCTCCGGTTCCC
AACGATCAAGGCGAGTTACATGATCCCCCATGTTGTGCAAAAAAGCGGTTAGCTCCTTCGGTCCTCCGAT
CGTTGTCAGAAGTAAGTTGGCCGCAGTGTTATCACTCATGGTTATGGCAGCACTGCATAATTCTCTTACT
GTCATGCCATCCGTAAGATGCTTTTCTGTGACTGGTGAGTACTCAACCAAGTCATTCTGAGAATAGTGTA
TGCGGCGACCGAGTTGCTCTTGCCCGGCGTCAATACGGGATAATACCGCGCCACATAGCAGAACTTTAAA
AGTGCTCATCATTGGAAAACGTTCTTCGGGGCGAAAACTCTCAAGGATCTTACCGCTGTTGAGATCCAGT
TCGATGTAACCCACTCGTGCACCCAACTGATCTTCAGCATCTTTTACTTTCACCAGCGTTTCTGGGTGAG
CAAAAACAGGAAGGCAAAATGCCGCAAAAAAGGGAATAAGGGCGACACGGAAATGTTGAATACTCATACT
CTTCCTTTTTCAATATTATTGAAGCATTTATCAAGGTTATTGTCTCATGAGCGGATACATATTTGAATGT
ATTTAGAAAAATAAACAAATAGGGGTTCCGCGCACGAATTGGCCAGCGCTGCCATTTTTGGGGTGAGGCC
GTTCGCGGCCGAGGGGCGCAGCCCCTGGGGGGATGGGAGGCCCGCGTTAGCGGGCCGGGAGGGTTCGAGA
AGGGGGGGCACCCCCCTTCGGCGTGCGCGGTCACGCGCACAGGGCGCAGCCCTGGTTAAAAACAAGGTTT
ATAAATATTGGTTTAAAAGCAGGTTAAAAGACAGGTTAGCGGTGGCCGAAAAACGGGCGGAAACCCTTGC
AAATGCTGGATTTTCTGCCTGTGGACAGCCCCTCAAATGTCAATAGGTGCGCCCCTCATCTGTCAGCACT
CTGCCCCTCAAGTGTCAAGGATCGCGCCCCTCATCTGTCAGTAGTCGCGCCCCTCAAGTGTCAATACCGC
AGGGCACTTATCCCCAGGCTTGTCCACATCATCTGTGGGAAACTCGCGTAAAATCAGGCGTTTTCGCCGA
TTTGCGAGGCTGGCCAGCTCCACGTCGCCGGCCGAAATCGAGCCTGCCCCTCATCTGTCAACGCCGCGCC
GGGTGAGTCGGCCCCTCAAGTGTCAACGTCCGCCCCTCATCTGTCAGTGAGGGCCAAGTTTTCCGCGAGG
TATCCACAACGCCGGCGGCCGCGGTGTCTCGCACACGGCTTCGACGGCGTTTCTGGCGCGTTTGCAGGGC
CATAGACGGCCGCCAGCCCAGCGGCGAGGGCAACCAGCCCGGTGAGCGTCGCAAAGGAGATCCTGATCTG
ACTGATGGGCTGCCTGTATCGAGTGGTGATTTTGTGCCGAGCTGCCGGTCGGGGAGCTGTTGGCTGGCTG
GTGGCAGGATATATTGTGGTGTAAACAAATTGACGCTTAGACAACTTAATAACACATTGCGGACGTTTTT
AATGTACTGGGGTGGATGCAGTGGGCCCCAC
Features (pLannotate 1.2.2; 14 found; start..end, strand, type, name):
     34..244     -  CDS            KanR (fragment): aminoglycoside phosphotransferase; aph(3')-Ia; confers resistance to kanamycin in bacteria or G418 (Geneticin®) in eukaryotes
    400..534     -  CDS            bla(M) (fragment): β-lactamase lacking the signal sequence; bla(M); allows cytosolic expression of β-lactamase
    538..572     +  promoter       J23119 promoter: bacterial promoter (Registry of Standard Biological Parts BBa J23119)
    735..752     -  misc_feature   MCS (fragment): pUC18/19 multiple cloning site
    823..1356    -  CDS            GmR: gentamycin acetyltransferase; aacC1; confers resistance to gentamycin
   1526..1554    -  promoter       Pc promoter: intI1 (promoter lies within the coding sequence); class 1 integron promoter
   2104..2128    +  misc_feature   RB T-DNA repeat: right border repeat from nopaline C58 T-DNA
   2240..2260    -  CDS            TetR (fragment): tetracycline resistance regulatory protein; tetR
   2287..3432    -  CDS            trfA: TRFA_ECOLX - Experimental evidence at protein level: Swiss-Prot protein existence level 1. Also involved in plasmid copy number control, promoting intermolecular coupling of protein bound iterons at oriV, which inhibits replication initiation. From Escherichia coli.
   3768..4356    -  rep_origin     ori: high-copy-number ColE1/pMB1/pBR322/pUC origin of replication
   4527..5387    -  CDS            AmpR: β-lactamase; bla; confers resistance to ampicillin, carbenicillin, and related antibiotics
   5388..5492    -  promoter       AmpR promoter: bla
   5579..6210    -  rep_origin     oriV: incP origin of replication
   6302..6326    +  misc_feature   LB T-DNA repeat: left border repeat from nopaline C58 T-DNA
