[The description below was written by a language model from this plasmid's Addgene catalogue record and pLannotate feature annotations shown in this document.]
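Description:
pC1.530 is a Level 1, Position 1 modular cloning plasmid from a synthetic biology toolkit for the fast-growing cyanobacterium Synechococcus sp. PCC 11901, built to be compatible with the CyanoGate assembly system. The record lists no formal backbone but describes it as a pUC19-type vector of about 6.4 kb. It is maintained in E. coli at high copy through a ColE1/pUC origin and selected with ampicillin via the AmpR (bla) gene and its native promoter. The sequence annotation also detects elements more typical of broad-host-range binary acceptor backbones: an incP oriV, the trfA replication initiator gene, and nopaline-type left and right T-DNA border repeats. Short fragments matching KanR, tetR, bla and the pUC multiple cloning site are also detected. The record does not explain these, and they are probably remnants of the vector lineage rather than functional parts.

The payload has two components. The first is a guide RNA, presumably expressed from the strong constitutive bacterial J23119 promoter annotated in the construct. Its insert is named RepB gRNA, and it is designed to target the companion Cas12a editing vector pC1.509 so that this vector can be removed from cells after editing. The second is a gentamicin resistance cassette (aacC1, GmR) driven by the class 1 integron Pc promoter. The depositor notes a 19 bp deletion near the start of its coding sequence but reports that the marker remains functional. The plasmid is intended for homologous recombination in combination with pC1.509. The homology regions and cloning sites are not specified in the record.
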