Addgene plasmid #205441: pC1.530
Purpose: Level 1 Position 1 pUC19 vector with sgRNA and GmR. Used for homologous recombination with Cas12a editing vector pC1.509. sgRNA targets pC1.509 for removal.
Depositing lab: Alistair McCormick. Depositing organization: University of Edinburgh. Publication: A toolbox to engineer the highly productive cyanobacterium Synechococcus sp. PCC 11901. Victoria AJ, Selao TT, Moreno-Cabezuelo JA, Mills LA, Gale GAR, Lea-Smith DJ, McCormick AJ. Plant Physiol. 2024 May 7:kiae261. doi: 10.1093/plphys/kiae261. PubMed 38713768.
Backbone
  Vector backbone: n/a
  Total vector size (bp): 6420
  Vector type: Synthetic Biology
Growth in bacteria
  Bacterial resistance: Ampicillin, 100 μg/mL
  Growth temperature: 37°C
  Growth strain: DH5alpha
  Copy number: High Copy
Gene/Insert
  Gene/Insert name: RepB gRNA
  gRNA/shRNA sequence: ttaataaatatagtttaagtaa
  Species: Synthetic
  Cloning method: Restriction Enzyme; 5′ cloning site unknown (unknown if destroyed); 3′ cloning site unknown (unknown if destroyed)
  Sequencing primers: 5′ n/a
Terms and licenses: Academic/Nonprofit Terms; Industry Terms: Not Available to Industry
Depositor comments: 11901 toolkit compatible with CyanoGate Kit Please note: The GmR cassette has a 19 bp deletion near the beginning of the CDS but is still functional.
How to cite: pC1.530 was a gift from Alistair McCormick (Addgene plasmid # 205441 ; http://n2t.net/addgene:205441 ; RRID:Addgene_205441)
